>Addgene plasmid #235965 | pME_G_0_5-6_009_OC3'4 | addgene full sequence | sequence record 471532 | Addgene NGS Result
GGACTATAAAGATACCAGGCGTTTCCCCCTGGAAGCTCCCTCGTGCGCTCTCCTGTTCCGACCCTGCCGC
TTACCGGATACCTGTCCGCCTTTCTCCCTTCGGGAAGCGTGGCGCTTTCTCATAGCTCACGCTGTAGGTA
TCTCAGTTCGGTGTAGGTCGTTCGCTCCAAGCTGGGCTGTGTGCACGAACCCCCCGTTCAGCCCGACCGC
TGCGCCTTATCCGGTAACTATCGTCTTGAGTCCAACCCGGTAAGACACGACTTATCGCCACTGGCAGCAG
CCACTGGTAACAGGATTAGCAGAGCGAGGTATGTAGGCGGTGCTACAGAGTTCTTGAAGTGGTGGCCTAA
CTACGGCTACACTAGAAGAACAGTATTTGGTATCTGCGCTCTGCTGAAGCCAGTTACCTTCGGAAAAAGA
GTTGGTAGCTCTTGATCCGGCAAACAAACCACCGCTGGTAGCGGTGGTTTTTTTGTTTGCAAGCAGCAGA
TTACGCGCAGAAAAAAAGGATCTCAAGAAGATCCTTTGATCTTTTCTACGGGGTCTGACGCTCAGTGGAA
CGAAAACTCACGTTAAGGGATTTTGGTCATGAGATTATCAAAAAGGATCTTCACCTAGATCCTTTTAAAT
TAAAAATGAAGTTTTAAATCAATCTAAAGTATATATGAGTAAACTTGGTCTGACAGCTCGAGGCTTGGAT
TCTCACCAATAAAAAACGCCCGGCGGCAACCGAGCGTTCTGAACAAATCCAGATGGAGTTCTGAGGTCAT
TACTGGATCTATCAACAGGAGTCCAAGCGAGCTCGATATCAAATTACGCCCCGCCCTGCCACTCGTCGCA
GTACTGTTGTAATTCATTAAGCATTCTGCCGACATGGAAGCCATCACAAACGGCATGATGAACCTGAATC
GCCAGCGGCATCAGCACCTTGTCGCCTTGCGTATAATATTTGCCCATGGTGAAAACGGGGGCGAAGAAGT
TGTCCATATTGGCCACGTTTAAATCAAAACTGGTGAAACTCACCCAGGGATTGGCTGATACGAAAAACAT
ATTCTCAATAAACCCTTTAGGGAAATAGGCCAGGTTTTCACCGTAACACGCCACATCTTGCGAATATATG
TGTAGAAACTGCCGGAAATCGTCGTGGTATTCACTCCAGAGTGATGAAAACGTTTCAGTTTGCTCATGGA
AAACGGTGTAACAAGGGTGAACACTATCCCATATCACCAGCTCACCGTCTTTCATTGCCATACGAAATTC
CGGATGAGCATTCATCAGGCGGGCAAGAATGTGAATAAAGGCCGGATAAAACTTGTGCTTATTTTTCTTT
ACGGTCTTTAAAAAGGCCGTAATATCCAGCTGAACGGTCTGGTTATAGGTACATTGAGCAACTGACTGAA
ATGCCTCAAAATGTTCTTTACGATGCCATTGGGATATATCAACGGTGGTATATCCAGTGATTTTTTTCTC
CATTTTAGCTTCCTTAGCTCCTGAAAATCTCGATAACTCAAAAAATACGCCCGGTAGTGATCTTATTTCA
TTATGGTGAAAGTTGGAACCTCTTACGTGCCCGATCAACTCGAGTGCCACCTGACGTCTAAGAAACCATT
ATTATCATGACATTAACCTATAAAAATAGGCGTATCACGAGGCAGAATTTCAGATAAAAAAAATCCTTAG
CTTTCGCTAAGGATGATTTCTGGAATTCGCGGCCGCTTCTAGAGCGATGAGTGGTCTCGGCTTAACAAGG
GAGACGAGACTGAGACCACTCATCGCGACTAGTAGCGGCCGCTGCAGTCCGGCAAAAAAGGGCAAGGTGT
CACCACCCTGCCCTTTTTCTTTAAAACCGAAAAGATTACTTCGCGTTATGCAGGCTTCCTCGCTCACTGA
CTCGCTGCGCTCGGTCGTTCGGCTGCGGCGAGCGGTATCAGCTCACTCAAAGGCGGTAATACGGTTATCC
ACAGAATCAGGGGATAACGCAGGAAAGAACATGTGAGCAAAAGGCCAGCAAAAGGCCAGGAACCGTAAAA
AGGCCGCGTTGCTGGCGTTTTTCCACAGGCTCCGCCCCCCTGACGAGCATCACAAAAATCGACGCTCAAG
TCAGAGGTGGCGAAACCCGACA
Features (pLannotate 1.2.2; 8 found; start..end, strand, type, name):
    699..793     -  terminator     lambda t0 terminator: transcription terminator from phage lambda
    817..1473    -  CDS            cat: CAT_ECOLX - Experimental evidence at protein level: Swiss-Prot protein existence level 1. This enzyme is an effector of chloramphenicol resistance in bacteria. From Escherichia coli. This protein is used as a marker in many commonly used cloning vectors, such as pACYC184.
   1474..1571    -  promoter       cat promoter: promoter of the E. coli cat gene encoding chloramphenicol acetyltransferase
   1657..1700    -  terminator     bacterial terminator: putative bacterial transcription terminator
   1703..1724    +  misc_feature   BioBrick prefix: BioBrick prefix for parts that do not start with "ATG"
   1778..1797    +  misc_feature   BioBrick suffix: universal suffix for all parts
   1798..1855    +  terminator     his operon terminator: This putative transcriptin terminator from the E. coli his operon has a 2-bp deletion introduced during synthesis. Its efficiency has not been determined.
   2050..516     -  rep_origin     ori (across the origin): high-copy-number ColE1/pMB1/pBR322/pUC origin of replication
