[The description below was written by a language model from this plasmid's Addgene catalogue record and pLannotate feature annotations shown in this document.]
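Description:
pME_G_0_5-6_009_OC3'4 is a small (about 2.1 kb) synthetic-biology part plasmid from a modular cloning toolkit developed for engineering the chloroplast of Chlamydomonas. It is built on the pME_Cp_UAV_GFP backbone, whose name suggests a universal acceptor vector with a GFP placeholder that the part replaces, although the record does not state this directly and no GFP feature is annotated in the sequenced plasmid. The plasmid is maintained in E. coli at high copy through a ColE1/pUC-type origin of replication. It is selected with chloramphenicol via a cat (chloramphenicol acetyltransferase) gene driven by its native cat promoter and followed by the phage lambda t0 terminator.

The payload is a 21 bp synthetic sequence, OC3'4 (3' Operon Connector 4), inserted by BsaI-based cloning in which both BsaI sites were destroyed. The feature table does not annotate the insert itself. By position it should lie in the short interval between the BioBrick prefix and BioBrick suffix, a region insulated from surrounding transcription by a putative bacterial terminator upstream and the his operon terminator downstream. No promoter, coding sequence, tag or reporter is associated with the part, which serves purely as a short linking element.

According to the record, this connector occupies the M2 position of the assembly scheme and is used to construct operons, presumably by supplying a defined junction that lets separate units be joined into multi-gene arrangements for chloroplast expression. The record does not detail the specific overhangs or the partner connectors it pairs with.
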