Addgene plasmid #235965: pME_G_0_5-6_009_OC3'4
Purpose: 3' Operon Connector 4 in the M2 position used to construct operons
Depositing lab: Tobias Erb. Depositing organization: Max Planck Institute for Terrestrial Microbiology. Publication: A modular high-throughput approach for advancing synthetic biology in the chloroplast of Chlamydomonas. Inckemann RM, Chotel T, Burgis M, Brinkmann CK, Andreas L, Baumann J, Sharma P, Klose M, Barrett J, Ries F, Paczia N, Glatter T, Mackinder LCM, Willmund F, Erb TJ. Nat Plants. 2025 Nov;11(11):2332-2349. doi: 10.1038/s41477-025-02126-2. Epub 2025 Nov 3. PubMed 41184475.
Backbone
  Vector backbone: pME_Cp_UAV_GFP
  Backbone size w/o insert (bp): 2101
  Vector type: Synthetic Biology
Growth in bacteria
  Bacterial resistance: Chloramphenicol, 25 μg/mL
  Growth temperature: 37°C
  Growth strain: DH5alpha
  Copy number: High Copy
Gene/Insert
  Gene/Insert name: OC3'4
  Species: Synthetic
  Insert size (bp): 21
  Cloning method: Restriction Enzyme; 5′ cloning site BsaI (destroyed during cloning); 3′ cloning site BsaI (destroyed during cloning)
  Sequencing primers: 5′ CGTATCACGAGGCAGAATTTC; 3′ CCTGCATAACGCGAAGTAATC
Terms and licenses: Academic/Nonprofit Terms; Industry Terms: Not Available to Industry
Depositor comments: Please visit https://doi.org/10.1101/2024.05.08.593163 for bioRxiv preprint.
How to cite: pME_G_0_5-6_009_OC3'4 was a gift from Tobias Erb (Addgene plasmid # 235965 ; http://n2t.net/addgene:235965 ; RRID:Addgene_235965)
